>Addgene plasmid | pICSL50014 | analyzer sequence | sequence record 75070
GTGGCTCTTCAGTGGACGAAAGGGCCTCGTGATACGCCTATTTTTATAGGTTAATGTCATGATAATAATG
GTTTCTTAGACGTCAGGTGGCACTTTTCGGGGAAATGTGCGCGGAACCCCTATTTGTTTATTTTTCTAAA
TACATTCAAATATGTATCCGCTCATGAGACAATAACCCTGATAAATGCTTCAATAATATTGAAAAAGGAA
GAGTATGCGCTCACGCAACTGGTCCAGAACCTTGACCGAACGCAGCGGTGGTAACGGCGCAGTGGCGGTT
TTCATGGCTTGTTATGACTGTTTTTTTGGGGTACAGTCTATGCCTCGGGCATCCAAGCAGCAAGCGCGTT
ACGCCGTGGGTCGATGTTTGATGTTATGGAGCAGCAACGATGTTACGCAGCAGGGCAGTCGCCCTAAAAC
AAAGTTAAACATCATGAGGGAAGCGGTGATCGCCGAAGTATCGACTCAACTATCAGAGGTAGTTGGCGTC
ATCGAGCGCCATCTCGAACCGACGTTGCTGGCCGTACATTTGTACGGCTCCGCAGTGGATGGCGGCCTGA
AGCCACACAGCGATATTGATTTGCTGGTTACGGTGACCGTAAGGCTTGATGAAACAACGCGGCGAGCTTT
GATCAACGACCTTTTGGAAACTTCGGCTTCCCCTGGAGAGAGCGAGATTCTCCGCGCTGTAGAAGTCACC
ATTGTTGTGCACGACGACATCATTCCGTGGCGTTATCCAGCTAAGCGCGAACTGCAATTTGGAGAATGGC
AGCGCAATGACATTCTTGCAGGTATCTTCGAGCCAGCCACGATCGACATTGATCTGGCTATCTTGCTGAC
AAAAGCAAGAGAACATAGCGTTGCCTTGGTAGGTCCAGCGGCGGAGGAACTCTTTGATCCGGTTCCTGAA
CAGGATCTATTTGAGGCGCTAAATGAAACCTTAACGCTATGGAACTCGCCGCCCGACTGGGCTGGCGATG
AGCGAAATGTAGTGCTTACGTTGTCCCGCATTTGGTACAGCGCAGTAACCGGCAAAATCGCGCCGAAGGA
TGTCGCTGCCGACTGGGCAATGGAGCGCCTGCCGGCCCAGTATCAGCCCGTCATACTTGAAGCTAGACAG
GCTTATCTTGGACAAGAAGAAGATCGCTTGGCCTCGCGCGCAGATCAGTTGGAAGAATTTGTCCATTACG
TAAAAGGCGAGATCACCAAGGTAGTCGGCAAATAACTGTCAGACCAAGTTTACTCATATATACTTTAGAT
TGATTTAAAACTTCATTTTTAATTTAAAAGGATCTAGGTGAAGATCCTTTTTGATAATCTCATGACCAAA
ATCCCTTAACGTGAGTTTTCGTTCCACTGAGCGTCAGACCCCGTAGAAAAGATCAAAGGATCTTCTTGAG
ATCCTTTTTTTCTGCGCGTAATCTGCTGCTTGCAAACAAAAAAACCACCGCTACCAGCGGTGGTTTGTTT
GCCGGATCAAGAGCTACCAACTCTTTTTCCGAAGGTAACTGGCTTCAGCAGAGCGCAGATACCAAATACT
GTCCTTCTAGTGTAGCCGTAGTTAGGCCACCACTTCAAGAACTCTGTAGCACCGCCTACATACCTCGCTC
TGCTAATCCTGTTACCAGTGGCTGCTGCCAGTGGCGATAAGTCGTGTCTTACCGGGTTGGACTCAAGACG
ATAGTTACCGGATAAGGCGCAGCGGTCGGGCTGAACGGGGGGTTCGTGCACACAGCCCAGCTTGGAGCGA
ACGACCTACACCGAACTGAGATACCTACAGCGTGAGCTATGAGAAAGCGCCACGCTTCCCGAAGGGAGAA
AGGCGGACAGGTATCCGGTAAGCGGCAGGGTCGGAACAGGAGAGCGCACGAGGGAGCTTCCAGGGGGAAA
CGCCTGGTATCTTTATAGTCCTGTCGGGTTTCGCCACCTCTGACTTGAGCGTCGATTTTTGTGATGCTCG
TCAGGGGGGCGGAGCCTATGGAAAAACGCCAGCAACGCGGCCTTTTTACGGTTCCTGGCCTTTTGCTGGC
CTTTTGCTCACATGTTCTTTCCTGCGTTATCCCCTGATTCTGTGGATAACCGTATTACCGCCTTTGAGTG
AGCTGATACCGCTCGCCGCAGCCGAACGACCGAGCGCAGCGAGTCAGTGAGCGAGGAAGCGGAAGAGCGC
CCAATACGCAAACCGCCTCTCCCCGCGCGTTGGCCGATTCATTAATCACTCTGTGGTCTCATTCGTACCC
TTATGACGTTCCTGATTATGCATCCGGTGGCCTCGAAGTTTTGTTCCAGGGTCCACTGGGTTCCGCAGAT
CCAACCAGCTCCGAAACATCATCACACCCTCCAGGAACCATTGTGGCCCCCATGGCTGGTTTGGTAGTCA
AGGTCCTTGTCGAAAACGAAGCCAAAGTAGATCAAGGTCAACCTATATTAGTCCTAGAGGCAATGAAGAT
GGAGCACGTTGTGAAAGCACCATCCTCTGGAAGCATACAGGACCTCAAAGTTAAAGCAGGCCAACAGGTT
TCAGATGGCAGTGCTCTATTCAGGATCAAAGGGTAAGCTTTGAGACCACGAA
Features (pLannotate 1.2.2; 7 found; start..end, strand, type, name):
    110..214     +  promoter       AmpR promoter: bla
    205..285     -  CDS            int (fragment): INT2_ECOLX - Protein inferred from homology: Swiss-Prot protein existence level 3. Putative integrase believed to be involved in the insertion of antibiotic resistance genes into plasmids and transposons. From Escherichia coli.
    371..427     +  CDS            GmR (fragment): gentamycin acetyltransferase; aacC1; confers resistance to gentamycin
    434..1222    +  CDS            aadA: S3AD_ECOLX - Experimental evidence at protein level: Swiss-Prot protein existence level 1. Mediates bacterial resistance to the antibiotics streptomycin and spectinomycin. From Escherichia coli.
   1396..1984    +  rep_origin     ori: high-copy-number ColE1/pMB1/pBR322/pUC origin of replication
   2167..2216    +  CDS            lacI (fragment): lac repressor; lacI; The lac repressor binds to the lac operator to inhibit transcription in E. coli. This inhibition can be relieved by adding lactose or isopropyl-β-D-thiogalactopyranoside (IPTG).
   2344..2550    +  CDS            BCCP_SOLLC: Experimental evidence at transcript level: Swiss-Prot protein existence level 2. This protein is a component of the acetyl coenzyme A carboxylase complex; first, biotin carboxylase catalyzes the carboxylation of the carrier protein and then the transcarboxylase transfers the carboxyl group to form malonyl-CoA. From Solanum lycopersicum (Tomato) (Lycopersicon esculentum).
